>Addgene plasmid #249067 | p-mCherry | addgene full sequence | sequence record 495617 | Addgene NGS Result
TTGAGATCCTTTTTTTCTGCGCGTAATCTGCTGCTTGCAAACAAAAAAACCACCGCTACCAGCGGTGGTT
TGTTTGCCGGATCAAGAGCTACCAACTCTTTTTCCGAAGGTAACTGGCTTCAGCAGAGCGCAGATACCAA
ATACTGTTCTTCTAGTGTAGCCGTAGTTAGGCCACCACTTCAAGAACTCTGTAGCACCGCCTACATACCT
CGCTCTGCTAATCCTGTTACCAGTGGCTGCTGCCAGTGGCGATAAGTCGTGTCTTACCGGGTTGGACTCA
AGACGATAGTTACCGGATAAGGCGCAGCGGTCGGGCTGAACGGGGGGTTCGTGCACACAGCCCAGCTTGG
AGCGAACGACCTACACCGAACTGAGATACCTACAGCGTGAGCTATGAGAAAGCGCCACGCTTCCCGAAGG
GAGAAAGGCGGACAGGTATCCGGTAAGCGGCAGGGTCGGAACAGGAGAGCGCACGAGGGAGCTTCCAGGG
GGAAACGCCTGGTATCTTTATAGTCCTGTCGGGTTTCGCCACCTCTGACTTGAGCGTCGATTTTTGTGAT
GCTCGTCAGGGGGGCGGAGCCTATGGAAAAACGCCAGCAACGCGGCCTTTTTACGGTTCCTGGCCTTTTG
CTGGCCTTTTGCTCACATGTTCTTTCCTGCGTTATCCCCTGATTCTGTGGATAACCGTATTACCGCCTTT
GAGTGAGCTGATACCGCTCGCCGCAGCCGAACGACCGAGCGCAGCGAGTCAGTGAGCGAGGAAGCGGAAG
AGCGCCCAATACGCAAACCGCCTCTCCCCGCGCGTTGGCCGATTCATTAATGCAGCTGGCACGACAGGTT
TCCCGACTGGAAAGCGGGCAGTGAGCGCAACGCAATTAATGTGAGTTAGCTCACTCATTAGGCACCCCAG
GCTTTACACTTTATGCTTCCGGCTCGTATGTTGTGTGGAATTGTGAGCGGATAACAATTTCACACAGGAA
ACAGCTATGACCATGATTACGCCAAGCTCGAAATTAACCCTCACTAAAGGGAACAAAAGCTGGAGCTCCA
CCGCGGTGGCGGCCGCTCTTAAGGGGTGCAGCGGCCTCCGCGCCGGGTTTTGGCGCCTCGGTGAGTGAGT
GTGTGCGTGTTGGATCCAAGGTCGGGCAGGAAGAGGGCCTATTTCCCATGATTCCTTCATATTTGCATAT
ACGATACAAGGCTGTTAGAGAGATAATTAGAATTAATTTGACTGTAAACACAAAGATATTAGTACAAAAT
ACGTGACGTAGAAAGTAATAATTTCTTGGGTAGTTTGCAGTTTTAAAATTATGTTTTAAAATGGACTATC
ATATGCTTACCGTAACTTGAAAGTATTTCGATTTCTTGGCTTTATATATCTTGTGGAAAGGACGAAACAC
CTGAGACGGAAAGTGAAACGTGATTTCATGCGTCATTTTGAACATTTTGTAAATCTTATTTAATAATGTG
TGCGGCAATTCACATTTAATTTATGAATGTTTTCTTAACATCGCGGCAACTCAAGAAACGGCAGGTTCGG
ATCTTAGCTACTAGAGAAAGAGGAGAAATACTAGATGCGTAAAGGCGAAGAGCTGTTCACTGGTGTCGTC
CCTATTCTGGTGGAACTGGATGGTGATGTCAACGGTCATAAGTTTTCCGTGCGTGGCGAGGGTGAAGGTG
ACGCAACTAATGGTAAACTGACGCTGAAGTTCATCTGTACTACTGGTAAACTGCCGGTTCCTTGGCCGAC
TCTGGTAACGACGCTGACTTATGGTGTTCAGTGCTTTGCTCGTTATCCGGACCATATGAAGCAGCATGAC
TTCTTCAAGTCCGCCATGCCGGAAGGCTATGTGCAGGAACGCACGATTTCCTTTAAGGATGACGGCACGT
ACAAAACGCGTGCGGAAGTGAAATTTGAAGGCGATACCCTGGTAAACCGCATTGAGCTGAAAGGCATTGA
CTTTAAAGAGGACGGCAATATCCTGGGCCATAAGCTGGAATACAATTTTAACAGCCACAATGTTTACATC
ACCGCCGATAAACAAAAAAATGGCATTAAAGCGAATTTTAAAATTCGCCACAACGTGGAGGATGGCAGCG
TGCAGCTGGCTGATCACTACCAGCAAAACACTCCAATCGGTGATGGTCCTGTTCTGCTGCCAGACAATCA
CTATCTGAGCACGCAAAGCGTTCTGTCTAAAGATCCGAACGAGAAACGCGATCATATGGTTCTGCTGGAG
TTCGTAACCGCAGCGGGCATCACGCATGGTATGGATGAACTGTACAAATGACCAGGCATCAAATAAAACG
AAAGGCTCAGTCGAAAGACTGGGCCTTTCGTTTTATCTGTTGTTTGTCGGTGAACGCTCTCTACTAGAGT
CACACTGGCTCACCTTCGGGTGGGCCTTTCTGCGTTTATACGTCTCAGTTTTAGAGCTAGAAATAGCAAG
TTAAAATAAGGCTAGTCCGTTATCAACTTGAAAAAGTGGCACCGAGTCGGTGCTTTTTTCCGCGGCCTCT
AGACTCGAGGCGTTGACATTGATTATTGACTAGTTATTAATAGTAATCAATTACGGGGTCATTAGTTCAT
AGCCCATATATGGAGTTCCGCGTTACATAACTTACGGTAAATGGCCCGCCTGGCTGACCGCCCAACGACC
CCCGCCCATTGACGTCAATAATGACGTATGTTCCCATAGTAACGCCAATAGGGACTTTCCATTGACGTCA
ATGGGTGGAGTATTTACGGTAAACTGCCCACTTGGCAGTACATCAAGTGTATCATATGCCAAGTACGCCC
CCTATTGACGTCAATGACGGTAAATGGCCCGCCTGGCATTATGCCCAGTACATGACCTTATGGGACTTTC
CTACTTGGCAGTACATCTACGTATTAGTCATCGCTATTACCATGGTGATGCGGTTTTGGCAGTACATCAA
TGGGCGTGGATAGCGGTTTGACTCACGGGGATTTCCAAGTCTCCACCCCATTGACGTCAATGGGAGTTTG
TTTTGGCACCAAAATCAACGGGACTTTCCAAAATGTCGTAACAACTCCGCCCCATTGACGCAAATGGGCG
GTAGGCGTGTACGGTGGGAGGTCTATATAAGCAGAGCTCTCTGGCTAACTACCGGTGCCACCATGGCCCC
AAAGAAGAAGCGGAAGGTCGGTATCCACGGAGTCCCAGCAGCCGTGAGCAAGGGCGAGGAGGATAACATG
GCCATCATCAAGGAGTTCATGCGCTTCAAGGTGCACATGGAGGGCTCCGTGAACGGCCACGAGTTCGAGA
TCGAGGGCGAGGGCGAGGGCCGCCCCTACGAGGGCACCCAGACCGCCAAGCTGAAGGTGACCAAGGGTGG
CCCCCTGCCCTTCGCCTGGGACATCCTGTCCCCTCAGTTCATGTACGGCTCCAAGGCCTACGTGAAGCAC
CCCGCCGACATCCCCGACTACTTGAAGCTGTCCTTCCCCGAGGGCTTCAAGTGGGAGCGCGTGATGAACT
TCGAGGACGGCGGCGTGGTGACCGTGACCCAGGACTCCTCCCTGCAGGACGGCGAGTTCATCTACAAGGT
GAAGCTGCGCGGCACCAACTTCCCCTCCGACGGCCCCGTAATGCAGAAGAAGACCATGGGCTGGGAGGCC
TCCTCCGAGCGGATGTACCCCGAGGACGGCGCCCTGAAGGGCGAGATCAAGCAGAGGCTGAAGCTGAAGG
ACGGCGGCCACTACGACGCTGAGGTCAAGACCACCTACAAGGCCAAGAAGCCCGTGCAGCTGCCCGGCGC
CTACAACGTCAACATCAAGTTGGACATCACCTCCCACAACGAGGACTACACCATCGTGGAACAGTACGAA
CGCGCCGAGGGCCGCCACTCCACCGGCGGCATGGACGAGCTGTACAAGGGATCCGGTATGTAATGGCTGA
AAACTGGGACCAGGCTCACTAACTCAGATCCTACTAGGTTTAATAAACATCTTTATTTTCATTACATCTG
TGTGTTGGTTTTTTGTGTGGTACCCAATTCGCCCTATAGTGAGTCGTATTACAATTCACTGGCCGTCGTT
TTACAACGTCGTGACTGGGAAAACCCTGGCGTTACCCAACTTAATCGCCTTGCAGCACATCCCCCTTTCG
CCAGCTGGCGTAATAGCGAAGAGGCCCGCACCGATCGCCCTTCCCAACAGTTGCGCAGCCTGAATGGCGA
ATGGG
[124 nt withheld, positions 4206-4329]
C
[91 nt withheld, positions 4331-4421]
A
[49 nt withheld, positions 4423-4471]
CCTTTGACGTTGGAGTCCACGTTCTTT
[37 nt withheld, positions 4499-4535]
ACCCTATCTCGGTCTATTCTTTTGATTTATAAGGGATTTTGCCGATTTCGGCCTATTGGTTAAAAAATGA
GCTGATTTAACAAAAATTTAACGCGAATTTTAACAAAATATTAACGCTTACAATTTAGGTGGCACTTTTC
GGGGAAATGTGCGCGGAACCCCTATTTGTTTATTTTTCTAAATACATTCAAATATGTATCCGCTCATGAG
ACAATAACCCTGATAAATGCTTCAATAATATTGAAAAAGGAAGAGTATGAGTATTCAACATTTCCGTGTC
GCCCTTATTCCCTTTTTTGCGGCATTTTGCCTTCCTGTTTTTGCTCACCCAGAAACGCTGGTGAAAGTAA
AAGATGCTGAAGATCAGTTGGGTGCACGAGTGGGTTACATCGAACTGGATCTCAACAGCGGTAAGATCCT
TGAGAGTTTTCGCCCCGAAGAACGTTTTCCAATGATGAGCACTTTTAAAGTTCTGCTATGTGGCGCGGTA
TTATCCCGTATTGACGCCGGGCAAGAGCAACTCGGTCGCCGCATACACTATTCTCAGAATGACTTGGTTG
AGTACTCACCAGTCACAGAAAAGCATCTTACGGATGGCATGACAGTAAGAGAATTATGCAGTGCTGCCAT
AACCATGAGTGATAACACTGCGGCCAACTTACTTCTGACAACGATCGGAGGACCGAAGGAGCTAACCGCT
TTTTTGCACAACATGGGGGATCATGTAACTCGCCTTGATCGTTGGGAACCGGAGCTGAATGAAGCCATAC
CAAACGACGAGCGTGACACCACGATGCCTGTAGCAATGGCAACAACGTTGCGCAAACTATTAACTGGCGA
ACTACTTACTCTAGCTTCCCGGCAACAATTAATAGACTGGATGGAGGCGGATAAAGTTGCAGGACCACTT
CTGCGCTCGGCCCTTCCGGCTGGCTGGTTTATTGCTGATAAATCTGGAGCCGGTGAGCGTGGTTCTCGCG
GTATCATTGCAGCACTGGGGCCAGATGGTAAGCCCTCCCGTATCGTAGTTATCTACACGACGGGGAGTCA
GGCAACTATGGATGAACGAAATAGACAGATCGCTGAGATAGGTGCCTCACTGATTAAGCATTGGTAACTG
TCAGACCAAGTTTACTCATATATACTTTAGATTGATTTAAAACTTCATTTTTAATTTAAAAGGATCTAGG
TGAAGATCCTTTTTGATAATCTCATGACCAAAATCCCTTAACGTGAGTTTTCGTTCCACTGAGCGTCAGA
CCCCGTAGAAAAGATCAAAGGATCTTC
Features (pLannotate 1.2.2; 22 found; start..end, strand, type, name):
      1..589     +  rep_origin     ori: high-copy-number ColE1/pMB1/pBR322/pUC origin of replication
    772..864     +  CDS            lacI (fragment): lac repressor; lacI; The lac repressor binds to the lac operator to inhibit transcription in E. coli. This inhibition can be relieved by adding lactose or isopropyl-β-D-thiogalactopyranoside (IPTG).
    877..898     +  protein_bind   CAP binding site: CAP binding activates transcription in the presence of cAMP. E. coli catabolite activator protein
    913..943     +  promoter       lac promoter: promoter for the E. coli lac operon
    951..967     +  protein_bind   lac operator: The lac repressor binds to the lac operator to inhibit transcription in E. coli. This inhibition can be relieved by adding lactose or isopropyl-β-D-thiogalactopyranoside (IPTG). lac repressor encoded by lacI
   1012..1030    +  promoter       T3 promoter: promoter for bacteriophage T3 RNA polymerase
   1043..1069    +  misc_feature   MCS (fragment): pBluescript multiple cloning site
   1083..1109    +  promoter       UbC promoter (fragment): human ubiquitin C promoter
   1153..1393    +  promoter       U6 promoter: RNA polymerase III promoter for human U6 snRNA
   1575..2288    +  CDS            superfolder GFP: GFP variant that folds robustly even when fused to poorly folded proteins (Pédelacq et al., 2006)
   2300..2371    +  terminator     rrnB T1 terminator: transcription terminator T1 from the E. coli rrnB gene
   2387..2414    +  terminator     T7Te terminator: phage T7 early transcription terminator
   2428..2503    +  misc_RNA       gRNA scaffold: guide RNA scaffold for the Streptococcus pyogenes CRISPR/Cas9 system
   2535..2914    +  enhancer       CMV enhancer: human cytomegalovirus immediate early enhancer
   2915..3118    +  promoter       CMV promoter: human cytomegalovirus (CMV) immediate early promoter
   3194..3898    +  CDS            mCherry: mCherry is a basic (constitutively fluorescent) red fluorescent protein published in 2004, derived from Discosoma sp.. It is reported to be a very rapidly-maturing monomer with low acid sensitivity.
   3969..4009    +  polyA_signal   poly(A) signal (fragment): synthetic polyadenylation signal
   4023..4041    -  promoter       T7 promoter: promoter for bacteriophage T7 RNA polymerase
   4044..4201    +  CDS            lacZα (fragment): LacZα fragment of β-galactosidase; lacZ fragment
   4206..4634    +  rep_origin     f1 ori (sequence partly withheld): f1 bacteriophage origin of replication; arrow indicates direction of (+) strand synthesis
   4687..4791    +  promoter       AmpR promoter: bla
   4792..5652    +  CDS            AmpR: β-lactamase; bla; confers resistance to ampicillin, carbenicillin, and related antibiotics
