[The description below was written by a language model from this plasmid's Addgene catalogue record and pLannotate feature annotations shown in this document.]
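Description:
p-mCherry is a 5.8 kb mammalian expression and CRISPR guide-cloning plasmid. No backbone is named in the record, but the residual lac promoter/operator, T3 and T7 promoters, lacZα and multiple-cloning-site fragments, and f1 origin suggest a pBluescript-type cloning vector. It replicates in E. coli at high copy from a ColE1/pUC origin and is selected with ampicillin through the AmpR (β-lactamase) gene. No mammalian selection marker is annotated, so in mammalian cells the plasmid would be tracked by its fluorescent reporter.

The payload consists of two adjacent units in the same orientation. The first is a guide RNA expression module: a human U6 RNA polymerase III promoter and, downstream, the Streptococcus pyogenes Cas9 gRNA scaffold. They are separated by a superfolder GFP coding sequence followed by the bacterial rrnB T1 and T7Te terminators. According to the record, this GFP cassette is flanked by BsmBI sites, so Golden Gate cloning replaces it with a user-defined spacer, joining U6 directly to the scaffold. The bacterial terminators suggest that GFP serves as a dropout marker in E. coli, letting colonies that retain the parental cassette be distinguished from correct clones, although the record does not state this explicitly. The second unit uses the CMV enhancer and immediate-early promoter to drive mCherry, ending in a synthetic poly(A) signal. The deposit describes the mCherry as nucleus-localized, but the localization signal itself is not annotated in the feature table.

The plasmid therefore co-delivers a chosen gRNA with a red nuclear marker that identifies transfected cells. It was deposited with a study on EvolvR-mediated diversification in mammalian cells. It encodes no Cas9 or nickase, which must be supplied separately.
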