Addgene plasmid #249067: p-mCherry
Purpose: Expresses nucleus-localized mCherry using a CMV promoter. Includes a GFP cassette flanked by BsmbI cut sites to knock in and coexpress user-defined gRNAs.
Depositing lab: John Dueber & David Schaffer. Depositing organization: University of California, Berkeley. Publication: Nickase fidelity drives EvolvR-mediated diversification in mammalian cells. Hurtado JE, Schieferecke AJ, Halperin SO, Guan J, Aidlen D, Schaffer DV, Dueber JE. Nat Commun. 2025 Apr 19;16(1):3723. doi: 10.1038/s41467-025-58414-0. PubMed 40253348.
Backbone
  Vector backbone: n/a
  Vector type: Mammalian Expression, CRISPR
Growth in bacteria
  Bacterial resistance: Ampicillin, 100 μg/mL
  Growth temperature: 37°C
  Growth strain: NEB Stable
  Copy number: High Copy
Gene/Insert
  Gene/Insert name: mCherry
  Species: Synthetic
  Promoter: CMV
  Cloning method: Golden Gate
  Sequencing primers: 5′ n/a
Terms and licenses: Academic/Nonprofit Terms; Industry Terms: Not Available to Industry
How to cite: p-mCherry was a gift from John Dueber & David Schaffer (Addgene plasmid # 249067 ; http://n2t.net/addgene:249067 ; RRID:Addgene_249067)
